>Addgene plasmid #64383 | pRPR1_c5gRNA_RPR1t | addgene partial sequence | sequence record 111502 | T7 5'-TAATACGACTCACTATAGGG-3'
AGTGGAACAAAAGCAAATGAAGGATTTCATGCGTTTGTACTCTAATCTGGTAGAAAGATGTTTCACAGAC
TGTGTCAATGACTTCACAACATCAAAGCTAACCAATAAGGAACAAACATGCATCATGAAGTGCTCAGAAA
AGTTCTTGAAGCATAGCGAACGTGTAGGGCAGCGTTTCCAAGAACAAAACGCTGCCTTGGGACAAGGCTT
GGGCCGATAAGGTGTACTGGCGTATATATATCTAATTATGTATCTCTGGTGTAGCCCATTTTTAGCATGT
AAATATAAAGAGAAACCATATCTAATCTAACCAAATCCAAACAAAATTCAATAGTTACTATCGCTTTTTT
CTTTCTGTATCGCAAATAAGTGAAAATTAAAAAAGAAAGATTAAATTGGAAGTTGGATATGGCTCGAGAA
AAAAGCACCGACTCGGTGCCACTTTTTCAAGTTGATAACGGACTAGCCTTATTTTAACTTGCTATTTCTA
GCTCTAAAACTTGCAGCATAAATTACTATAAAGCTTCTGCCAATCGCAGCTCCCAGAGTTTCGTTCCCAG
CCGCGAGCACCACAGCGTACCATGTGCGCCACGAGGCCTCAAACGTAAAACAATCGAAACGAAAAGAAAC
AGACTATAGGGGAGTATAGAGACAGCCGGCCAATAAGAAGAGGAAAAAGAAATACTAGCGTTTATCAATG
TGGGTCGTTAACATATCCTGTTGACAATGATTACAGGTTAAAAGGTAGCGTAAGTGAATATTAACTATGG
ATATTCTTATACTTAGATAAGAGACATATAAAACACACGATGATTGATTG
