[The description below was written by a language model from this plasmid's Addgene catalogue record.]
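Description:
pRPR1_c5gRNA_RPR1t is a yeast expression plasmid built on the pRS425 backbone that encodes a single CRISPR guide RNA, designated c5, for use in Saccharomyces cerevisiae. pRS425 is a standard yeast–E. coli shuttle vector of the pRS series, generally known as a 2μ-based episomal plasmid carrying a LEU2 auxotrophic marker. These yeast elements are not listed in the record and are inferred only from the backbone name. In bacteria the plasmid is maintained at high copy under ampicillin selection. The catalogue gives a total size of about 4 kb, with the insert adding only about 20 bp to the stated backbone, which matches the length of a guide spacer. No feature table is provided, so the exact layout of the parts cannot be confirmed.

The plasmid name suggests that the gRNA sits between the promoter and terminator of RPR1, the yeast gene for the RNA component of RNase P. RPR1 is transcribed by RNA polymerase III, so its regulatory sequences suit the production of small, uncapped, non-polyadenylated RNAs such as guide RNAs. The record does not list the promoter or terminator as separate fields, so this arrangement rests on the name alone. It also does not say which locus or synthetic promoter site the c5 spacer targets.

The associated work concerns tunable, multifunctional eukaryotic transcription factors based on CRISPR/Cas. The plasmid is therefore most likely used with a separately supplied Cas9-derived transcriptional regulator, which the c5 guide directs to its target site to modulate gene expression in yeast. No Cas protein is described as being encoded on this construct.
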