Addgene plasmid #64383: pRPR1_c5gRNA_RPR1t
Purpose: encodes c5 gRNA
Depositing lab: Timothy Lu. Depositing organization: Massachusetts Institute of Technology. Publication: Tunable and Multifunctional Eukaryotic Transcription Factors Based on CRISPR/Cas. Farzadfard F, Perli SD, Lu TK. ACS Synth Biol. 2013 Sep 11. 10.1021/sb400081r PubMed 23977949.
Backbone
  Vector backbone: pRS425
  Backbone size w/o insert (bp): 4000
  Total vector size (bp): 4020
  Vector type: Yeast Expression
Growth in bacteria
  Bacterial resistance: Ampicillin, 100 μg/mL
  Growth temperature: 37°C
  Growth strain: DH5alpha
  Copy number: High Copy
Gene/Insert
  Gene/Insert name: c5 gRNA
  gRNA/shRNA sequence: TATAGTAATTTATGCTGCAA
  Species: S. cerevisiae (budding yeast)
Terms and licenses: Academic/Nonprofit Terms; Industry Terms: Not Available to Industry
How to cite: pRPR1_c5gRNA_RPR1t was a gift from Timothy Lu (Addgene plasmid # 64383 ; http://n2t.net/addgene:64383 ; RRID:Addgene_64383)
